Addgene plasmid #12898: DCT.VV.Orf210
Purpose: This plasmid was designed for screening purposes and may contain discrepancies relative to the current canonical GenBank version of the gene.
Depositing lab: Jack Bennink & Jon Yewdell. Depositing organization: National Institute of Allergy and Infectious Diseases (NIAID). Publication: Identification of poxvirus CD8+ T cell determinants to enable rational design and characterization of smallpox vaccines. Tscharke DC, Karupiah G, Zhou J, Palmore T, Irvine KR, Haeryfar SM, Williams S, Sidney J, Sette A, Bennink JR, Yewdell JW. J Exp Med. 2005 January 3; 201(1): 95–104. 10.1084/jem.20041912 PubMed 15623576.
Backbone
  Vector backbone: pcDNA 3.1D V5-His-TOPO
  Backbone manufacturer: Invitrogen
  Backbone size w/o insert (bp): 5514
  Vector type: Mammalian Expression
  Selectable markers: Neomycin (select with G418)
Growth in bacteria
  Bacterial resistance: Ampicillin, 100 μg/mL
  Growth temperature: 37°C
  Growth strain: DH5alpha
  Copy number: High Copy
Gene/Insert
  Gene/Insert name: VV.Orf210 (alt name: VV_WR_135)
  Species: Vaccinia Virus
  Insert size (bp): 285
  Cloning method: Restriction Enzyme; 5′ cloning site BamHI (not destroyed); 3′ cloning site BamHI (not destroyed)
  Sequencing primers: 5′ Universal T7
Terms and licenses: Academic/Nonprofit Terms; Industry Terms: Not Available to Industry
Depositor comments: Please see the Vaccinia kit page ( https://www.addgene.org/vvorf/ ) for more information. The kit page contains the supplemental VVOrfData spreadsheet, which includes important information about this plasmid. The plasmid and insert names provided here relate only to this library. The name of the ORF (if present) in VACV strain Copenhagen and the name of the ORF (if annotated) in VACV strain WR sequence can be found in VVOrfData spreadsheet. Please note that the amino acid sequence given for each ORF in the spreadsheet may contain some errors. Additionally, changes from the expected sequence may be present in these plasmids. Please see Addgene's quality control sequence and sequencing notes in the VVOrfData spreadsheet before ordering this plasmid.
How to cite: DCT.VV.Orf210 was a gift from Jack Bennink & Jon Yewdell (Addgene plasmid # 12898 ; http://n2t.net/addgene:12898 ; RRID:Addgene_12898)
