[The description below was written by a language model from this plasmid's Addgene catalogue record.]
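Description:
DCT.VV.Orf210 is a mammalian expression plasmid carrying a single vaccinia virus open reading frame, built on the commercial pcDNA 3.1D V5-His-TOPO backbone (about 5.5 kb without insert). It is maintained in E. coli as a high-copy plasmid under ampicillin selection, and it carries a neomycin resistance marker so that transfected mammalian cells can be selected with G418. The insert, designated VV.Orf210 in this library and also recorded as VV_WR_135, is a short 285 bp vaccinia sequence flanked by BamHI sites that remain intact on both sides. No feature table accompanies the record, so the promoter and tags are not explicitly listed. Vectors of this family generally drive the insert from a CMV immediate-early promoter, include a T7 promoter site upstream (consistent with the T7 sequencing primer listed), and offer C-terminal V5 and polyhistidine tags. Whether the ORF is actually in frame with those tags is not stated.

The plasmid belongs to a collection of vaccinia ORF expression clones made for screening, associated with work identifying poxvirus CD8+ T cell determinants to support the design and characterization of smallpox vaccines. In that setting, expressing an individual viral ORF in mammalian cells allows each gene product to be tested as a source of T cell epitopes. The depositors caution that the naming applies only to this library, that the corresponding Copenhagen and WR strain ORF names are given in a supplementary data sheet, and that the cloned sequence may differ from the canonical GenBank version, so the insert should be checked against the available quality-control sequencing.
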