>Addgene plasmid #12898 | DCT.VV.Orf210 | addgene partial sequence | sequence record 19287 | T7 5'-TAATACGACTCACTATAGGG-3'
TCACCGAATTCCAGCTGACCACCATGGTTCGTAGACGATAATTCGTTGATAATTTATTCTACATGGCCCA
GTACATTTGTCCGATTCATCAGGTAGGGTCATCGTTATGCCAGATAATAGATCATTCACGTTTAAGGAAG
GGTTTAAATTAGATGAATCGATAAAATCTATATTGTTGGTAAACCCGTCGTCTATAGATCTATTAAAGAT
TAGAGTATATAAACATCGCATAAAATGGATGGGTGATATATTCGTATTATTTGAGCAAGAAAATATCCCA
CCACCTTTTCGTCTAGTAAATGATAAGTAAGCAATTCCCGGGGATCCGAATAAAGGGTCAAGACAATTCT
GCAGATATCCAGCACAGTGGCGGCCGCTCGAGTCTAGAGGGCCCGCGGTTCGAAGGTAAGCCTATCCCTA
ACCCTCTCCTCGGTCTCGATTCTACGCGTACCGGTCATCATCACCATCACCATTGAGTTTAAACCCGCTG
ATCAGCCTCGACTGTGCCTTCTAGTTGCCAGCCATCTGTTGTTTGCCCCTCCCCCGTGCCTTCCTTGACC
CTGGAAGGTGCCACTCCCACTGTCCTTTCCTAATAAAATGAGGAAATTGCATCGCATTGTCTGAGTAGGT
GTCATTC
